>Addgene plasmid #156944 | pD649-HAsp-SEMA4B-Fc(DAPA)-AviTag-6xHis | depositor full sequence | sequence record 302997 | Full Sequence
TTTCAATATTATTGAAGCATTTATCAGGGTTATTGTCTCATGAGCGGATACATATTTGAATGTATTTAGA
AAAATAAACAAATAGGGGTCAGTGTTACAACCAATTAACCAATTCTGAACATTATCGCGAGCCCATTTAT
ACCTGAATATGGCTCATAACACCCCTTGCTCATGACCAAAATCCCTTAACGTGAGTTACGCGCGCGTCGT
TCCACTGAGCGTCAGACCCCGTAGAAAAGATCAAAGGATCTTCTTGAGATCCTTTTTTTCTGCGCGTAAT
CTGCTGCTTGCAAACAAAAAAACCACCGCTACCAGCGGTGGTTTGTTTGCCGGATCAAGAGCTACCAACT
CTTTTTCCGAAGGTAACTGGCTTCAGCAGAGCGCAGATACCAAATACTGTTCTTCTAGTGTAGCCGTAGT
TAGCCCACCACTTCAAGAACTCTGTAGCACCGCCTACATACCTCGCTCTGCTAATCCTGTTACCAGTGGC
TGCTGCCAGTGGCGATAAGTCGTGTCTTACCGGGTTGGACTCAAGACGATAGTTACCGGATAAGGCGCAG
CGGTCGGGCTGAACGGGGGGTTCGTGCACACAGCCCAGCTTGGAGCGAACGACCTACACCGAACTGAGAT
ACCTACAGCGTGAGCTATGAGAAAGCGCCACGCTTCCCGAAGGGAGAAAGGCGGACAGGTATCCGGTAAG
CGGCAGGGTCGGAACAGGAGAGCGCACGAGGGAGCTTCCAGGGGGAAACGCCTGGTATCTTTATAGTCCT
GTCGGGTTTCGCCACCTCTGACTTGAGCGTCGATTTTTGTGATGCTCGTCAGGGGGGCGGAGCCTATGGA
AAAACGCCAGCAACGCGGCCTTTTTACGGTTCCTGGCCTTTTGCTGGCCTTTTGCTCACATGTTCTTTCC
TGCGTTATCCCCTGATTCTGTGGATAACCGTATTACCGCCTTTGAGTGAGCTGATACCGCTCGCCGCAGC
CGAACGACCGAGCGCAGCGAGTCAGTGAGCGAGGAAGCGGAAGGCGAGAGTAGGGAACTGCCAGGCATCA
AACTAAGCAGAAGGCCCCTGACGGATGGCCTTTTTGCGTTTCTACAAACTCTTTCTGTGTTGTAAAACGA
CGGCCAGTCTTAAGCTCGGGCCCCCTGGGCGGTTCTGATAACGAGTAATCGTTAATCCGCAAATAACGTA
AAAACCCGCTTCGGCGGGTTTTTTTATGGGGGGAGTTTAGGGAAAGAGCATTTGTCAGAATATTTAAGGG
CGCCTGTCACTTTGCTTGATATATGAGAATTATTTAACCTTATAAATGAGAAAAAAGCAACGCACTTTAA
ATAAGATACGTTGCTTTTTCGATTGATGAACACCTATAATTAAACTATTCATCTATTATTTATGATTTTT
TGTATATACAATATTTCTAGTTTGTTAAAGAGAATTAAGAAAATAAATCTCGAAAATAATAAAGGGAAAA
TCAGTTTTTGATATCAAAATTATACATGTCAACGATAATACAAAATATAATACAAACTATAAGATGTTAT
CAGTATTTATTATCATTTAGAATAAATTTTGTGTCGCCCTTAATTGTGAGCGGATAACAATTACGAGCTT
CATGCACAGTGGCGTTGACTCAATATTGGCCATTAGCCATATTATTCATTGGTTATATAGCATAAATCAA
TATTGGCTATTGGCCATTGCATACGTTGTATCTATATCATAATATGTACATTTATATTGGCTCATGTCCA
ATATGACCGCCATGTTGGCATTGATTATTGACTAGTTATTAATAGTAATCAATTACGGGGTCATTAGTTC
ATAGCCCATATATGGAGTTCCGCGTTACATAACTTACGGTAAATGGCCCGCCTGGCTGACCGCCCAACGA
CCCCCGCCCATTGACGTCAATAATGACGTATGTTCCCATAGTAACGCCAATAGGGACTTTCCATTGACGT
CAATGGGTGGAGTATTTACGGTAAACTGCCCACTTGGCAGTACATCAAGTGTATCATATGCCAAGTACGC
CCCCTATTGACGTCAATGACGGTAAATGGCCCGCCTGGCATTATGCCCAGTACATGACCTTATGGGACTT
TCCTACTTGGCAGTACATCTACGTATTAGTCATCGCTATTACCATGGTGATGCGGTTTTGGCAGTACATC
AATGGGCGTGGATAGCGGTTTGACTCACGGGGATTTCCAAGTCTCCACCCCATTGACGTCAATGGGAGTT
TGTTTTGGCACCAAAATCAACGGGACTTTCCAAAATGTCGTAACAACTCCGCCCCATTGACGCAAATGGG
CGGTAGGCGTGTACGGTGGGAGGTCTATATAAGCAGAGCTCGTTTAGTGAACCGTCAGATCGCCTGGAGA
CGCCATCCACGCTGTTTTGACCTCCATAGAAGACACCGGGACCGATCCAGCCTCCGCGGCCGGGAACGGT
GCATTGGAACGCGGATTCCCCGTGCCAAGAGTGACGTAAGTACCGCCTATAGAGTCTATAGGCCCACCCC
CTTGGCTTCGTTAGAACGCGGCTACAATTAATACATAACCTTATGTATCATACACATACGATTTAGGTGA
CACTATAGAATAACATCCACTTTGCCTTTCTCTCCACAGGTGTCCACTCCCAGGTCCAACTGCACCTCGG
TTCTATCGAAAACGCGCCTGCTAGCGCCACCATGAAGACCATCATTGCCCTGAGCTACATCTTCTGCCTG
GTGTTCGCTGCGGCCGCCTTGTCTCCTAGAATTTCTCTGCCTCTGGGCAGCGAGGAACGGCCCTTTCTGA
GATTTGAGGCCGAGCACATCAGCAACTACACAGCCCTGCTGCTGAGCAGAGATGGCAGAACACTGTATGT
GGGAGCCAGAGAGGCCCTGTTCGCCCTGAGCAGCAATCTGTCTTTTCTGCCTGGCGGCGAGTACCAAGAA
CTGCTGTGGGGAGCCGATGCCGAGAAGAAACAGCAGTGCAGCTTCAAGGGCAAAGACCCTCAGCGGGACT
GCCAGAACTACATCAAGATCCTGCTGCCTCTGAGCGGCAGCCACCTGTTTACATGTGGCACAGCCGCTTT
CAGCCCCATGTGCACCTACATCAACATGGAAAACTTCACACTGGCCCGGGACGAGAAGGGCAACGTTCTG
CTGGAAGATGGCAAGGGCAGATGCCCCTTCGATCCCAACTTCAAGTCTACAGCCCTGGTGGTGGATGGCG
AGCTGTACACTGGCACAGTTAGCAGCTTTCAGGGCAACGATCCCGCCATCAGCAGAAGCCAGTCTCTGAG
GCCTACCAAGACCGAGAGCAGCCTGAACTGGCTGCAGGACCCTGCTTTTGTGGCCAGCGCCTACATTCCT
GAGTCTCTGGGATCTCTGCAGGGCGACGACGACAAGATCTACTTCTTCTTCTCCGAAACCGGCCAAGAGT
TCGAGTTCTTCGAGAACACCATCGTGTCCCGGATCGCCAGAATCTGCAAAGGCGACGAAGGCGGAGAACG
GGTGCTGCAACAGAGATGGACAAGCTTCCTGAAGGCCCAGCTGCTGTGCAGCAGACCTGATGACGGCTTC
CCATTCAACGTGCTGCAGGATGTGTTCACACTGTCCCCATCTCCACAGGACTGGCGGGATACACTGTTCT
ACGGCGTGTTCACCTCTCAGTGGCACAGAGGCACAACAGAGGGAAGCGCCGTGTGTGTGTTCACCATGAA
GGACGTGCAGAGAGTGTTCAGCGGCCTGTACAAAGAAGTGAACCGGGAAACCCAGCAGTGGTACACCGTG
ACACATCCCGTGCCTACACCTAGACCTGGCGCCTGTATCACCAACAGCGCCAGAGAGAGAAAGATCAACA
GCAGCCTGCAGCTGCCCGACAGAGTGCTGAACTTTCTGAAGGACCACTTCCTGATGGACGGCCAAGTGCG
GAGTAGAATGCTGCTGCTGCAACCCCAGGCCAGATATCAGAGAGTGGCCGTTCATAGAGTGCCCGGCCTG
CACCATACCTACGATGTGTTGTTTCTCGGAACCGGCGACGGCAGACTGCACAAAGCTGTGTCTGTGGGCC
CCAGAGTGCACATCATCGAGGAACTGCAGATCTTCAGCAGCGGCCAGCCTGTGCAGAATCTCCTGCTGGA
TACACACAGAGGCCTGCTGTATGCCGCCTCTCATTCTGGCGTTGTGCAGGTCCCAATGGCCAACTGCAGC
CTGTACAGATCCTGCGGCGATTGCCTGCTGGCCAGAGATCCTTATTGTGCTTGGAGCGGCTCCAGCTGCA
AGCACGTTTCACTGTATCAGCCCCAGCTGGCCACCAGACCTTGGATTCAGGATATTGAGGGCGCCAGCGC
CAAGGATCTGTGTAGCGCTTCTAGCGTGGTGTCCCCTTCTTTTGTGCCTACCGGCGAGAAGCCTTGCGAA
CAGGTGCAGTTCCAGCCTAACACCGTGAACACCCTGGCCTGTCCTCTGCTGTCCAATCTGGCTACCAGAC
TGTGGCTGAGAAATGGCGCCCCTGTGAATGCCTCTGCCAGCTGTCATGTTCTGCCCACTGGCGATCTGCT
GCTCGTGGGAACACAGCAACTGGGAGAGTTCCAGTGCTGGTCCCTGGAAGAGGGATTTCAGCAGCTCGTG
GCCTCCTACTGTCCCGAAGTGGTTGAAGATGGCGTGGCCGATCAGACAGATGAAGGCGGATCTGTGCCCG
TGATCATCAGCACCAGTAGAGTGTCTGCCCCTGCCGGCGGAAAAGCTTCTTGGGGCGCTGACAGAAGCTA
CTGGAAAGAAGGCGCGCCGGGCGGCGACAAGACCCACACCTGCCCCCCCTGCCCAGCTCCAGAACTGCTG
GGAGGGCCTTCCGTGTTCCTGTTCCCCCCCAAGCCCAAGGACACCCTGATGATCAGCAGGACCCCCGAGG
TGACCTGCGTGGTGGTGGCCGTGTCCCACGAGGACCCAGAGGTGAAGTTCAACTGGTACGTGGACGGCGT
GGAGGTGCACAACGCCAAGACCAAGCCCAGAGAGGAGCAGTACAACAGCACCTACAGGGTGGTGTCCGTG
CTGACCGTGCTGCACCAGGACTGGCTGAACGGCAAAGAATACAAGTGCAAAGTCTCCAACAAGGCCCTGG
CTGCCCCAATCGAAAAGACAATCAGCAAGGCCAAGGGCCAGCCACGGGAGCCCCAGGTGTACACCCTGCC
CCCCAGCCGGGAGGAGATGACCAAGAACCAGGTGTCCCTGACCTGTCTGGTGAAGGGCTTCTACCCCAGC
GATATCGCCGTGGAGTGGGAGAGCAACGGCCAGCCCGAGAACAACTACAAGACCACCCCCCCAGTGCTGG
ACAGCGACGGCAGCTTCTTCCTGTACAGCAAGCTGACCGTGGACAAGTCCAGGTGGCAGCAGGGCAACGT
GTTCAGCTGCAGCGTGATGCACGAGGCCCTGCACAACCACTACACCCAGAAGTCCCTGAGCCTGAGCCCC
GGCGGCAGCGGTCTTAATGATATTTTCGAGGCTCAGAAGATTGAGTGGCATGAACACCACCACCATCACC
ACTAAGGCCGGCCTGTAGTCACTGGCACAACGCGTTACCCGGTAAGCCAATCGGGTATACACGGTCGTCA
TACTGCAGACAGGGTTCTTCTACTTTGCAAGATAGTCTTGAGTAGTAAAATAAATAGATAGAGAAAATCA
GCCTCGACTGTGCCTTCTAGTTGCCAGCCATCTGTTGTTTGCCCCTCCCCCGTGCCTTCCTTGACCCTGG
AAGGTGCCACTCCCACTGTCCTTTCCTAATAAAATGAGGAAATTGCATCACAACACTCAACCCTATCTCG
GTCTATTCTTTTGATTTATAAGGGATTTTGCCGATTTCGGCCTATTGGTTAAAAAATGAGCTGATTTAAC
AAAAATTTAACGCGAATTAATTCTGTGGAATGTGTGTCAGTTAGGGTGTGGAAAGTCCCCAGGCTCCCCA
GCAGGCAGAAGTATGCAAAGCATGCATCTCAATTAGTCAGCAACCAGGTGTGGAAAGTCCCCAGGCTCCC
CAGCAGGCAGAAGTATGCAAAGCATGCATCTCAATTAGTCAGCAACCATAGTCCCGCCCCTAACTCCGCC
CATCCCGCCCCTAACTCCGCCCAGTTCCGCCCATTCTCCGCCCCATGGCTGACTAATTTTTTTTATTTAT
GCAGAGGCCGAGGCCGCCTCTGCCTCTGAGCTATTCCAGAAGTAGTGAGGAGGCTTTTTTGGAGGCCTAG
GCTTTTGCAAAAAGCTCCCGGGAGCTTGTATATCCATTTTCGGATCTGATCAGCACGTGTTGACAATTAA
TCATCGGCATAGTATATCGGCATAGTATAATACGACAAGGTGAGGAACTAAACCATGACCGAGTACAAGC
CCACGGTGCGCCTCGCCACCCGCGACGACGTCCCCAGGGCCGTACGCACCCTCGCCGCCGCGTTCGCCGA
CTACCCCGCCACGCGCCACACCGTCGATCCGGACCGCCACATCGAGCGGGTCACCGAGCTGCAAGAACTC
TTCCTCACGCGCGTCGGGCTCGACATCGGCAAGGTGTGGGTCGCGGACGACGGCGCCGCGGTGGCGGTCT
GGACCACGCCGGAGAGCGTCGAAGCGGGGGCGGTGTTCGCCGAGATCGGCCCGCGCATGGCCGAGTTGAG
CGGTTCCCGGCTGGCCGCGCAGCAACAGATGGAAGGCCTCCTGGCGCCGCACCGGCCCAAGGAGCCCGCG
TGGTTCCTGGCCACCGTCGGCGTCTCGCCCGACCACCAGGGCAAGGGTCTGGGCAGCGCCGTCGTGCTCC
CCGGAGTGGAGGCGGCCGAGCGCGCCGGGGTGCCCGCCTTCCTGGAGACATCCGCGCCCCGCAACCTCCC
CTTCTACGAGCGGCTCGGCTTCACCGTCACCGCCGACGTCGAGGTGCCCGAAGGACCGCGCACCTGGTGC
ATGACCCGCAAGCCCGGTGCCTGACACGTGCTACGAGATTTCGATTCCACCGCCGCCTTCTATGAAAGGT
TGGGCTTCGGAATCGTTTTCCGGGACGCCGGCTGGATGATCCTCCAGCGCGGGGATCTCATGCTGGAGTT
CTTCGCCCACCCCAACTTGTTTATTGCAGCTTATAATGGTTACAAATAAAGCAATAGCATCACAAATTTC
ACAAATAAAGCATTTTTTTCACTGCATTCTAGTTGTGGTTTGTCCAAACTCATCAATGTATCTTATCATG
TCTGTATACCGTCGACCTCTAGCTAGAGCTTGGCGTAATCATGGTCATTACCAATGCTTAATCAGTGAGG
CACCTATCTCAGCGATCTGTCTATTTCGTTCATCCATAGTTGCCTGACTCCCCGTCGTGTAGATAACTAC
GATACGGGAGGGCTTACCATCTGGCCCCAGCGCTGCGATGATACCGCGAGAACCACGCTCACCGGCTCCG
GATTTATCAGCAATAAACCAGCCAGCCGGAAGGGCCGAGCGCAGAAGTGGTCCTGCAACTTTATCCGCCT
CCATCCAGTCTATTAATTGTTGCCGGGAAGCTAGAGTAAGTAGTTCGCCAGTTAATAGTTTGCGCAACGT
TGTTGCCATCGCTACAGGCATCGTGGTGTCACGCTCGTCGTTTGGTATGGCTTCATTCAGCTCCGGTTCC
CAACGATCAAGGCGAGTTACATGATCCCCCATGTTGTGCAAAAAAGCGGTTAGCTCCTTCGGTCCTCCGA
TCGTTGTCAGAAGTAAGTTGGCCGCAGTGTTATCACTCATGGTTATGGCAGCACTGCATAATTCTCTTAC
TGTCATGCCATCCGTAAGATGCTTTTCTGTGACTGGTGAGTACTCAACCAAGTCATTCTGAGAATAGTGT
ATGCGGCGACCGAGTTGCTCTTGCCCGGCGTCAATACGGGATAATACCGCGCCACATAGCAGAACTTTAA
AAGTGCTCATCATTGGAAAACGTTCTTCGGGGCGAAAACTCTCAAGGATCTTACCGCTGTTGAGATCCAG
TTCGATGTAACCCACTCGTGCACCCAACTGATCTTCAGCATCTTTTACTTTCACCAGCGTTTCTGGGTGA
GCAAAAACAGGAAGGCAAAATGCCGCAAAAAAGGGAATAAGGGCGACACGGAAATGTTGAATACTCATAT
TCTTCCTT
Features (pLannotate 1.2.2; 21 found; start..end, strand, type, name):
    119..143     -  CDS            KanR (fragment): aminoglycoside phosphotransferase; aph(3')-Ia; confers resistance to kanamycin
    254..842     +  rep_origin     ori: high-copy-number ColE1/pMB1/pBR322/pUC origin of replication
   1067..1084    +  terminator     rrnB T2 terminator (fragment): transcription terminator T2 from the E. coli rrnB gene
   1109..1128    -  CDS            lacZα (fragment): LacZα fragment of β-galactosidase; lacZ fragment
   1584..1600    +  protein_bind   lac operator: The lac repressor binds to the lac operator to inhibit transcription in E. coli. This inhibition can be relieved by adding lactose or isopropyl-β-D-thiogalactopyranoside (IPTG). lac repressor encoded by lacI
   1843..2146    +  enhancer       CMV enhancer: human cytomegalovirus immediate early enhancer
   2147..2350    +  promoter       CMV promoter: human cytomegalovirus (CMV) immediate early promoter
   2486..2529    +  intron         CMV intron (fragment): modified intron A from human cytomegalovirus
   2581..2599    +  promoter       SP6 promoter: promoter for bacteriophage SP6 RNA polymerase
   2603..2640    +  CDS            IgH signal sequence (fragment): signal sequence from the mouse immunoglobulin heavy chain variable region
   2746..4770    +  CDS            SEMA4B (fragment): SEM4B_HUMAN - Also known as KIAA1745 From Homo sapiens (Human).
   4786..5463    +  CDS            IGHG1 (fragment): IGHG1_HUMAN - Experimental evidence at protein level: Swiss-Prot protein existence level 1. Constant region of immunoglobulin heavy chains. Immunoglobulins, also known as antibodies, are membrane-bound or secreted glycoproteins produced by B lymphocytes. In the recognition phase of humoral immunity, the membrane-bound immunoglobulins serve as receptors which, upon binding of a specific antigen, trigger the clonal expansion and differentiation of B lymphocytes into immunoglobulins- secreting plasma cells. Secreted immunoglobulins mediate the effector phase of humoral immunity, which results in
   5678..5789    +  polyA_signal   bGH poly(A) signal: bovine growth hormone polyadenylation signal
   5790..5898    +  rep_origin     f1 ori (fragment): f1 bacteriophage origin of replication; arrow indicates direction of (+) strand synthesis
   5912..6241    +  promoter       SV40 promoter: SV40 enhancer and early promoter
   6289..6336    +  promoter       EM7 promoter: synthetic bacterial promoter&nbsp
   6355..6954    +  CDS            PuroR (fragment): puromycin N-acetyltransferase; pac from Streptomyces; confers resistance to puromycin
   6964..7089    +  CDS            ble (fragment): BLE_KLEPN - Experimental evidence at protein level: Swiss-Prot protein existence level 1. Binding protein with a strong affinity to the bleomycin family of antibiotics. Binds to CL990; an antimitotic-antibiotic compound. From Klebsiella pneumoniae.
   7084..7205    +  polyA_signal   SV40 poly(A) signal: SV40 polyadenylation signal
   7258..8118    -  CDS            AmpR: β-lactamase; bla; confers resistance to ampicillin, carbenicillin, and related antibiotics
   8121..89      -  promoter       AmpR promoter (fragment) (across the origin): bla
