[The description below was written by a language model from this plasmid's Addgene catalogue record and pLannotate feature annotations shown in this document.]
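Description:
pD649-HAsp-SEMA4B-Fc(DAPA)-AviTag-6xHis is a mammalian expression plasmid of about 8.1 kb, built on the pD649 backbone, that produces the extracellular domain of human semaphorin 4B (SEMA4B) as a secreted Fc fusion protein. It is maintained in E. coli through a high-copy ColE1/pUC-type origin and selected with ampicillin via a complete β-lactamase gene. The annotation also picks up short remnants of KanR, lacZα, an rrnB terminator and an f1 origin, which appear to be non-functional backbone fragments.

Expression is driven by the CMV immediate-early enhancer and promoter, followed by a fragment of CMV intron A. An SP6 phage promoter lies just upstream of the coding region and also serves as a sequencing primer site. The open reading frame begins with a secretion signal: the name indicates an HA signal peptide, although the automated annotation matches a fragment of a mouse IgH signal sequence here. The roughly 2 kb SEMA4B ectodomain follows, cloned between retained NotI and AscI sites, and is fused to a human IgG1 Fc region. The Fc carries the D265A and P329A (DAPA) substitutions, generally used to reduce Fc effector binding. According to the record, an AviTag for site-specific biotinylation and a 6xHis tag for metal-affinity purification follow the Fc, though the feature table does not annotate them separately. A bGH polyadenylation signal ends the transcript. A separate SV40/EM7-driven puromycin resistance cassette with an SV40 poly(A) signal could allow selection of mammalian cells.

The plasmid belongs to a collection used to map human IgSF cell-surface protein interactions. The depositor notes that some plasmids in this collection may carry an IS4-like transposase insertion upstream of the CMV promoter.
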