Addgene plasmid #156944: pD649-HAsp-SEMA4B-Fc(DAPA)-AviTag-6xHis
Purpose: Mammalian expression of cell-surface protein extracellular domain fused to Fc(DAPA)-Avi-6xHis. Protein is secreted from cells.
Depositing lab: Chris Garcia. Depositing organization: Stanford University. Publication: A Human IgSF Cell-Surface Interactome Reveals a Complex Network of Protein-Protein Interactions. Wojtowicz WM, Vielmetter J, Fernandes RA, Siepe DH, Eastman CL, Chisholm GB, Cox S, Klock H, Anderson PW, Rue SM, Miller JJ, Glaser SM, Bragstad ML, Vance J, Lam AW, Lesley SA, Zinn K, Garcia KC. Cell. 2020 Aug 20;182(4):1027-1043.e17. doi: 10.1016/j.cell.2020.07.025. PubMed 32822567.
Backbone
  Vector backbone: pD649
  Backbone size w/o insert (bp): 6106
  Vector type: Mammalian Expression
Growth in bacteria
  Bacterial resistance: Ampicillin, 100 μg/mL
  Growth temperature: 37°C
  Growth strain: DH5alpha
  Copy number: High Copy
Gene/Insert
  Gene/Insert name: SEMA4B (alt name: SEM4B)
  Species: H. sapiens (human)
  Insert size (bp): 2022
  Mutation: Fc region of human IgG contains D265A and P329A mutations (DAPA)
  Entrez Gene: SEMA4B (a.k.a. SEMAC, SemC)
  Promoter: CMV/SP6
  Tag / fusion protein: Fc(DAPA)-AviTag-6xHis (C terminal on backbone)
  Cloning method: Restriction Enzyme; 5′ cloning site GCGGCCGC (not destroyed); 3′ cloning site GGCGCGCC (not destroyed)
  Sequencing primers: 5′ ATTTAGGTGACACTATAG; 3′ CACGTACCAGTTGAACTTCACC
Resource information
  A portion of this plasmid was derived from a plasmid made by: synthesis by ThermoFisher
Terms and licenses: Academic/Nonprofit Terms; Industry Terms: Not Available to Industry
Depositor comments: Some plasmids in this collection may have an IS4-like element ISVsa5 family transposase upstream of the CMV promoter.
How to cite: pD649-HAsp-SEMA4B-Fc(DAPA)-AviTag-6xHis was a gift from Chris Garcia (Addgene plasmid # 156944 ; http://n2t.net/addgene:156944 ; RRID:Addgene_156944)
