>Addgene plasmid #156944 | pD649-HAsp-SEMA4B-Fc(DAPA)-AviTag-6xHis | depositor partial sequence | sequence record 302998 | insert (extracellular domain)
TTGTCTCCTAGAATTTCTCTGCCTCTGGGCAGCGAGGAACGGCCCTTTCTGAGATTTGAGGCCGAGCACA
TCAGCAACTACACAGCCCTGCTGCTGAGCAGAGATGGCAGAACACTGTATGTGGGAGCCAGAGAGGCCCT
GTTCGCCCTGAGCAGCAATCTGTCTTTTCTGCCTGGCGGCGAGTACCAAGAACTGCTGTGGGGAGCCGAT
GCCGAGAAGAAACAGCAGTGCAGCTTCAAGGGCAAAGACCCTCAGCGGGACTGCCAGAACTACATCAAGA
TCCTGCTGCCTCTGAGCGGCAGCCACCTGTTTACATGTGGCACAGCCGCTTTCAGCCCCATGTGCACCTA
CATCAACATGGAAAACTTCACACTGGCCCGGGACGAGAAGGGCAACGTTCTGCTGGAAGATGGCAAGGGC
AGATGCCCCTTCGATCCCAACTTCAAGTCTACAGCCCTGGTGGTGGATGGCGAGCTGTACACTGGCACAG
TTAGCAGCTTTCAGGGCAACGATCCCGCCATCAGCAGAAGCCAGTCTCTGAGGCCTACCAAGACCGAGAG
CAGCCTGAACTGGCTGCAGGACCCTGCTTTTGTGGCCAGCGCCTACATTCCTGAGTCTCTGGGATCTCTG
CAGGGCGACGACGACAAGATCTACTTCTTCTTCTCCGAAACCGGCCAAGAGTTCGAGTTCTTCGAGAACA
CCATCGTGTCCCGGATCGCCAGAATCTGCAAAGGCGACGAAGGCGGAGAACGGGTGCTGCAACAGAGATG
GACAAGCTTCCTGAAGGCCCAGCTGCTGTGCAGCAGACCTGATGACGGCTTCCCATTCAACGTGCTGCAG
GATGTGTTCACACTGTCCCCATCTCCACAGGACTGGCGGGATACACTGTTCTACGGCGTGTTCACCTCTC
AGTGGCACAGAGGCACAACAGAGGGAAGCGCCGTGTGTGTGTTCACCATGAAGGACGTGCAGAGAGTGTT
CAGCGGCCTGTACAAAGAAGTGAACCGGGAAACCCAGCAGTGGTACACCGTGACACATCCCGTGCCTACA
CCTAGACCTGGCGCCTGTATCACCAACAGCGCCAGAGAGAGAAAGATCAACAGCAGCCTGCAGCTGCCCG
ACAGAGTGCTGAACTTTCTGAAGGACCACTTCCTGATGGACGGCCAAGTGCGGAGTAGAATGCTGCTGCT
GCAACCCCAGGCCAGATATCAGAGAGTGGCCGTTCATAGAGTGCCCGGCCTGCACCATACCTACGATGTG
TTGTTTCTCGGAACCGGCGACGGCAGACTGCACAAAGCTGTGTCTGTGGGCCCCAGAGTGCACATCATCG
AGGAACTGCAGATCTTCAGCAGCGGCCAGCCTGTGCAGAATCTCCTGCTGGATACACACAGAGGCCTGCT
GTATGCCGCCTCTCATTCTGGCGTTGTGCAGGTCCCAATGGCCAACTGCAGCCTGTACAGATCCTGCGGC
GATTGCCTGCTGGCCAGAGATCCTTATTGTGCTTGGAGCGGCTCCAGCTGCAAGCACGTTTCACTGTATC
AGCCCCAGCTGGCCACCAGACCTTGGATTCAGGATATTGAGGGCGCCAGCGCCAAGGATCTGTGTAGCGC
TTCTAGCGTGGTGTCCCCTTCTTTTGTGCCTACCGGCGAGAAGCCTTGCGAACAGGTGCAGTTCCAGCCT
AACACCGTGAACACCCTGGCCTGTCCTCTGCTGTCCAATCTGGCTACCAGACTGTGGCTGAGAAATGGCG
CCCCTGTGAATGCCTCTGCCAGCTGTCATGTTCTGCCCACTGGCGATCTGCTGCTCGTGGGAACACAGCA
ACTGGGAGAGTTCCAGTGCTGGTCCCTGGAAGAGGGATTTCAGCAGCTCGTGGCCTCCTACTGTCCCGAA
GTGGTTGAAGATGGCGTGGCCGATCAGACAGATGAAGGCGGATCTGTGCCCGTGATCATCAGCACCAGTA
GAGTGTCTGCCCCTGCCGGCGGAAAAGCTTCTTGGGGCGCTGACAGAAGCTACTGGAAAGAA
